>Addgene plasmid #1528 | L2963 | depositor full sequence | sequence record 138 | Author sequence
ATGACTGCTCCAAAGAAGAAGCGTAAGGTACCGGTAGAAAAAATGAGTAAAGGAGAAGAACTTTTCACTG
GAGTTGTCCCAATTCTTGTTGAATTAGATGGTGATGTTAATGGGCACAAATTTTCTGTCAGTGGAGAGGG
TGAAGGTGATGCAACATACGGAAAACTTACCCTTAAATTTATTTGCACTACTGGAAAACTACCTGTTCCA
TGGGTAAGTTTAAACATATATATACTAACTAACCCTGATTATTTAAATTTTCAGCCAACACTTGTCACTA
CTTTCTGTTATGGTGTTCAATGCTTCTCGAGATACCCAGATCATATGAAACGGCATGACTTTTTCAAGAG
TGCCATGCCCGAAGGTTATGTACAGGAAAGAACTATATTTTTCAAAGATGACGGGAACTACAAGACACGT
AAGTTTAAACAGTTCGGTACTAACTAACCATACATATTTAAATTTTCAGGTGCTGAAGTCAAGTTTGAAG
GTGATACCCTTGTTAATAGAATCGAGTTAAAAGGTATTGATTTTAAAGAAGATGGAAACATTCTTGGACA
CAAATTGGAATACAACTATAACTCACACAATGTATACATCATGGCAGACAAACAAAAGAATGGAATCAAA
GTTGTAAGTTTAAACATGATTTTACTAACTAACTAATCTGATTTAAATTTTCAGAACTTCAAAATTAGAC
ACAACATTGAAGATGGAAGCGTTCAACTAGCAGACCATTATCAACAAAATACTCCAATTGGCGATGGCCC
TGTCCTTTTACCAGACAACCATTATCTAAGGTAAGTTTAAATGCATGGTGACCAACGTTGCTAGCGCTAC
TAACTAACTTGTACTATCAAATTTTTCAGCACACAATCTGCCCTTTCCAAAGATCCCAACGAAAAGAGAG
ACCACATGGTCCTTCTTGAGTTTGTAACAGCTGCTGGGATTACACATGGCATGGATGAACTATACAAATA
GCATTCGTAGAATTGTAAGTTTAAACTTTCTCATACTAACTAACGCGCTCTATTTAAATTTTCAGAATTC
CAACTGAGCGCCGGTCGCTACCATTACCAACTTGTCTGGTGTCAAAAATAATAGGGGCCGCTGTCATCAG
AGTAAGTTTAAACTGAGTTCTACTAACTAACGAGTAATATTTAAATTTTCAGCATCTCGCGCCCGTGCCT
CTGACTTCTAAGTCCAATTACTCTTCAACATCCCTACATGCTCTTTCTCCCTGTGCTCCCACCCCCTATT
TTTGTTATTATCAAAAAACTTCTCTTAATTTCTTTGTTTTTTAGCTTCTTTTAAGTCACCTCTAACAATG
AAATTGTGTAGATTCAAAAATAGAATTAATTCGTAATAAAAAGTCGAAAAAAATTGTGCTCCCTCCCCCC
ATTAATAATAATTCTATCCCAAAATCTACACAATGTTCTGTGTACACTTCTTATGTTTTTTACTTCTGAT
AAATTTTTTTGAAACATCATAGAAAAAACCGCACACAAAATACCTTATCATATGTTACGTTTCAGTTTAT
GACCGCAATTTTTATTTCTTCGCACGTCTGGGCCTCTCATGACGTCAAATCATGCTCATCGTGAAAAAGT
TTTGGAGTATTTTTGGAATTTTTCAATCAAGTGAAAGTTTATGAAATTAATTTTCCTGCTTTTGCTTTTT
GGGGTTTCCCCTATTGTTTGTCAAGATTTCGAGGACGGCGTTTTTCTTGCTAAAATCACAAGTATTGATG
AGCACGATGCAAGAAAGATCGGAAGAAGGTTTGGGTTTGAGGCTCAGTGGAAGGTGAGTAGAAGTTGATA
ATTTGAAAGTGGAGTAGTGTCTATGGGGTTTTTGCCTTAAATGACAGAATACATTCCCAATATACCAAAC
ATAACTGTTTCCTACTAGTCGGCCGTACGGGCCCTTTCGTCTCGCGCGTTTCGGTGATGACGGTGAAAAC
CTCTGACACATGCAGCTCCCGGAGACGGTCACAGCTTGTCTGTAAGCGGATGCCGGGAGCAGACAAGCCC
GTCAGGGCGCGTCAGCGGGTGTTGGCGGGTGTCGGGGCTGGCTTAACTATGCGGCATCAGAGCAGATTGT
ACTGAGAGTGCACCATATGCGGTGTGAAATACCGCACAGATGCGTAAGGAGAAAATACCGCATCAGGCGG
CCTTAAGGGCCTCGTGATACGCCTATTTTTATAGGTTAATGTCATGATAATAATGGTTTCTTAGACGTCA
GGTGGCACTTTTCGGGGAAATGTGCGCGGAACCCCTATTTGTTTATTTTTCTAAATACATTCAAATATGT
ATCCGCTCATGAGACAATAACCCTGATAAATGCTTCAATAATATTGAAAAAGGAAGAGTATGAGTATTCA
ACATTTCCGTGTCGCCCTTATTCCCTTTTTTGCGGCATTTTGCCTTCCTGTTTTTGCTCACCCAGAAACG
CTGGTGAAAGTAAAAGATGCTGAAGATCAGTTGGGTGCACGAGTGGGTTACATCGAACTGGATCTCAACA
GCGGTAAGATCCTTGAGAGTTTTCGCCCCGAAGAACGTTTTCCAATGATGAGCACTTTTAAAGTTCTGCT
ATGTGGCGCGGTATTATCCCGTATTGACGCCGGGCAAGAGCAACTCGGTCGCCGCATACACTATTCTCAG
AATGACTTGGTTGAGTACTCACCAGTCACAGAAAAGCATCTTACGGATGGCATGACAGTAAGAGAATTAT
GCAGTGCTGCCATAACCATGAGTGATAACACTGCGGCCAACTTACTTCTGACAACGATCGGAGGACCGAA
GGAGCTAACCGCTTTTTTGCACAACATGGGGGATCATGTAACTCGCCTTGATCGTTGGGAACCGGAGCTG
AATGAAGCCATACCAAACGACGAGCGTGACACCACGATGCCTGTAGCAATGGCAACAACGTTGCGCAAAC
TATTAACTGGCGAACTACTTACTCTAGCTTCCCGGCAACAATTAATAGACTGGATGGAGGCGGATAAAGT
TGCAGGACCACTTCTGCGCTCGGCCCTTCCGGCTGGCTGGTTTATTGCTGATAAATCTGGAGCCGGTGAG
CGTGGGTCTCGCGGTATCATTGCAGCACTGGGGCCAGATGGTAAGCCCTCCCGTATCGTAGTTATCTACA
CGACGGGGAGTCAGGCAACTATGGATGAACGAAATAGACAGATCGCTGAGATAGGTGCCTCACTGATTAA
GCATTGGTAACTGTCAGACCAAGTTTACTCATATATACTTTAGATTGATTTAAAACTTCATTTTTAATTT
AAAAGGATCTAGGTGAAGATCCTTTTTGATAATCTCATGACCAAAATCCCTTAACGTGAGTTTTCGTTCC
ACTGAGCGTCAGACCCCGTAGAAAAGATCAAAGGATCTTCTTGAGATCCTTTTTTTCTGCGCGTAATCTG
CTGCTTGCAAACAAAAAAACCACCGCTACCAGCGGTGGTTTGTTTGCCGGATCAAGAGCTACCAACTCTT
TTTCCGAAGGTAACTGGCTTCAGCAGAGCGCAGATACCAAATACTGTCCTTCTAGTGTAGCCGTAGTTAG
GCCACCACTTCAAGAACTCTGTAGCACCGCCTACATACCTCGCTCTGCTAATCCTGTTACCAGTGGCTGC
TGCCAGTGGCGATAAGTCGTGTCTTACCGGGTTGGACTCAAGACGATAGTTACCGGATAAGGCGCAGCGG
TCGGGCTGAACGGGGGGTTCGTGCACACAGCCCAGCTTGGAGCGAACGACCTACACCGAACTGAGATACC
TACAGCGTGAGCATTGAGAAAGCGCCACGCTTCCCGAAGGGAGAAAGGCGGACAGGTATCCGGTAAGCGG
CAGGGTCGGAACAGGAGAGCGCACGAGGGAGCTTCCAGGGGGAAACGCCTGGTATCTTTATAGTCCTGTC
GGGTTTCGCCACCTCTGACTTGAGCGTCGATTTTTGTGATGCTCGTCAGGGGGGCGGAGCCTATGGAAAA
ACGCCAGCAACGCGGCCTTTTTACGGTTCCTGGCCTTTTGCTGGCCTTTTGCTCACATGTTCTTTCCTGC
GTTATCCCCTGATTCTGTGGATAACCGTATTACCGCCTTTGAGTGAGCTGATACCGCTCGCCGCAGCCGA
ACGACCGAGCGCAGCGAGTCAGTGAGCGAGGAAGCGGAAGAGCGCCCAATACGCAAACCGCCTCTCCCCG
CGCGTTGGCCGATTCATTAATGCAGCTGGCACGACAGGTTTCCCGACTGGAAAGCGGGCAGTGAGCGCAA
CGCAATTAATGTGAGTTAGCTCACTCATTAGGCACCCCAGGCTTTACACTTTATGCTTCCGGCTCGTATG
TTGTGTGGAATTGTGAGCGGATAACAATTTCACACAGGAAACAGCTATGACCATGATTACGCCAAGCTTG
CATGCCTGCAGGTCGACTCTAGAGGATCCCCAATTCTTGAGACTTCCACTATCTTCTCTGGCACCCTCCA
CTACGCGTAGGCGTCTCTCGCTTCGTGTATTCCCGGGAAGCCGGGTTCCCGTCTCTCCCGCCGCTGCCGC
TGCCGCACACAGCTTTACACCTCGTAGAATCCCCAAAGAGGGGCGTGGCTTGCGGGTGCCAACATCCTCC
TGCCGAGGAAGAAGCAGGCACTCATCACTCGCATCATCAACCTCGGGATTGGCCAAAGGACCCAAAGGTA
TGTTTCGAATGATACTAACATAACATAGAACATTTTCAGGAGGACCCTTGGAGGGTACCGAGCTCAGAAA
AA
Features (pLannotate 1.2.2; 12 found; start..end, strand, type, name):
     46..975     +  CDS            sg25: sg25 is a basic (constitutively fluorescent) green fluorescent protein published in 1997, derived from Aequorea victoria.
   1651..1803    +  CDS            aex-5 (fragment): AEX5_CAEEL - Also known as kpc-3 From Caenorhabditis elegans.
   1931..1966    +  CDS            rop (fragment): Rop protein, which maintains plasmids at low copy number; rop
   2068..2167    +  misc_feature   bom (fragment): basis of mobility region from pBR322
   2265..2369    +  promoter       AmpR promoter: bla
   2370..3230    +  CDS            AmpR: β-lactamase; bla; confers resistance to ampicillin, carbenicillin, and related antibiotics
   3401..3989    +  rep_origin     ori: high-copy-number ColE1/pMB1/pBR322/pUC origin of replication
   4172..4264    +  CDS            lacI (fragment): lac repressor; lacI; The lac repressor binds to the lac operator to inhibit transcription in E. coli. This inhibition can be relieved by adding lactose or isopropyl-β-D-thiogalactopyranoside (IPTG).
   4277..4298    +  protein_bind   CAP binding site: CAP binding activates transcription in the presence of cAMP. E. coli catabolite activator protein
   4313..4343    +  promoter       lac promoter: promoter for the E. coli lac operon
   4351..4367    +  protein_bind   lac operator: The lac repressor binds to the lac operator to inhibit transcription in E. coli. This inhibition can be relieved by adding lactose or isopropyl-β-D-thiogalactopyranoside (IPTG). lac repressor encoded by lacI
   4404..4441    -  misc_feature   MCS (fragment): pUC18/19 multiple cloning site
