[The description below was written by a language model from this plasmid's Addgene catalogue record and pLannotate feature annotations shown in this document.]
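Description:
L2963 (miniprep designation pPD104.91) is an empty-backbone worm expression vector from the 1997 Fire Lab Vector Kit, intended for building GFP reporter fusions in Caenorhabditis elegans. The record lists the backbone as unknown, with a size of about 4.8 kb. The annotated features indicate a pUC-type plasmid. It carries a high-copy ColE1/pMB1-family origin of replication and a β-lactamase gene with its own promoter, so it is maintained in E. coli under ampicillin selection. It also retains pUC remnants: a lacI fragment, the CAP binding site, the lac promoter and operator, and part of the pUC18/19 multiple cloning site. Short rop and bom fragments are also detected.

The payload is a promoterless reporter cassette rather than an insert. The catalogue tag field lists an SV40 nuclear localization signal, GFP carrying the S65C substitution, and several elements named IVS. IVS conventionally denotes intervening sequences, so these are probably synthetic introns placed within and around the coding region, a common way to improve transgene expression in worms. The feature table annotates a roughly 930-nt green fluorescent protein CDS derived from Aequorea victoria near the start of the sequence, a span longer than an uninterrupted GFP coding region and therefore consistent with introns. The SV40 NLS would concentrate fluorescence in nuclei, which helps in identifying expressing cells. No worm promoter is recorded, and the cloning-site fragment upstream of GFP is presumably where a user inserts a promoter or gene fragment by restriction cloning. A short match to C. elegans aex-5 downstream of GFP is annotated only as a fragment. It may reflect worm-derived flanking or 3′ sequence, but the record does not identify a 3′ UTR or say what this region does.
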