Addgene plasmid #1528: L2963
Purpose: (Empty Backbone)
Depositing lab: Andrew Fire. Depositing organization: Carnegie Institution for Science.
Backbone
  Vector backbone: Unknown
  Backbone size (bp): 4768
  Vector type: Worm Expression
Growth in bacteria
  Bacterial resistance: Ampicillin, 100 μg/mL
  Growth temperature: 37°C
  Growth strain: DH5alpha
  Copy number: Unknown
Gene/Insert
  Gene/Insert name: None
  Tag / fusion protein: SV40NLS, gfpN, IVSR, gfpS65C, IVSS, IVST, IVS
  Cloning method: Restriction Enzyme
Terms and licenses: Academic/Nonprofit Terms; Industry Terms: Not Available to Industry
Depositor comments: See Fire Lab Vector Kit Documentation 1997. Fire Lab Miniprep Number pPD104.91, Ligation number L2963.
How to cite: L2963 was a gift from Andrew Fire (Addgene plasmid # 1528 ; http://n2t.net/addgene:1528 ; RRID:Addgene_1528)
