>Addgene plasmid #1528 | L2963 | addgene partial sequence | sequence record 16668 | 1528_m13reverse
GNGCTGCGGTCGACTCTAGAGGATCCCCAATTCTTGAGACTTCCACTATCTTCTCTGGCACCCTCCACTA
CGCGTAGGCGTCTCTCGCTTCGTGTATTCCCGGGAAGCCGGGTTCCCGTCTCTCCCGCCGCTGCCGCTGC
CGCACACAGCTTTACACCTCGTAGAATCCCCAAAGAGGGGCGTGGCTTGCGGGTGCCAACATCCTCCTGC
CGAGGAAGAAGCAGGCACTCATCACTCGCATCATCAACCTCGGGATTGGCCAAAGGACCCAAAGGTATGT
TTCGAATGATACTAACATAACATAGAACATTTTCAGGAGGACCCTTGGAGGGTACCGAGCTCAGAAAAAA
TGACTGCTCCAAAGAAGAAGCGTAAGGTACCGGTAGAAAAAATGAGTAAAGGAGAAGAACTTTTCACTGG
AGTTGTCCCAATTCTTGTTGAATTAGATGGTGATGTTAATGGGCACAAATTTTCTGTCAGTGGAGAGGGT
GAAGGTGATGCAACATACGGAAAACTTACCCTTAAATTTATTTGCACTACTGGAAAACTACCTGTTCCAT
GGGTAAGTTTAAACATATATATACTAACTAACCCTGATTATTTAAATTTTCAGCCAACACTTGTCACTAC
TTTCTGTTATGGTGTTCAATGCTTCTCGAGATACCCAGATCATATGAAACGGCATGACTTTTTCAAGAGT
GCCATGCCCGAAGGTTATGTACAGGAAAGAACTATATTTTTCAAAGATGACGGGAACTACAAGACACGTA
AGTTTAAACAGTTCGGTACTAACTAACCATACATATTTAAATTTTCAGGTGCTGAAGTCAAGTTTGAAGG
TGATACCCTTGTTAATAGAATCGAGTTAAAAGGTATTGATTTTAAAGAAGATGGAAACATTCTTGGACAC
AAATTGGAATACAACTATAACTCACACATGTATACATCATGGGCAGACAAACAAAAGAATGGAATCAAAG
TTGTAAGTTTAAACATGATTTTACTAACTAACTAATCTGANTTAAATTTTCCNAACTTCNAAATTANACC
NACCNTTGAAGATGGAAGCGTTCAACTAGCAAACCATTATCAACAAAATACTCCAATNGGNGANGGGCCN
NGTCNTTTTACNNANAACCNTTATCTAAGGNAANTTTAAAGGCNNGGGGACNAACGTTGCCTAGCNCTAC
NAAAANAACTGGAANTAANAANTTTTNANCACNNAATCTGNCCNTTTCCAAAATNCCAACGAAAANAAAA
ACCNCNGGNCCCTCTNGANTTNNAANCCCCGGNGGGAANA
